Addgene plasmid #11755: pCMV5-ALK2 K235R
Depositing lab: Jeff Wrana. Publication: Specific activation of Smad1 signaling pathways by the BMP7 type I receptor, ALK2. Macias-Silva M, Hoodless PA, Tang SJ, Buchwald M, Wrana JL. J Biol Chem. 1998 Oct 2. 273(40):25628-36. 10.1074/jbc.273.40.25628 PubMed 9748228.
Backbone
  Vector backbone: pCMV5
  Backbone size w/o insert (bp): 4700
  Vector type: Mammalian Expression
Growth in bacteria
  Bacterial resistance: Ampicillin, 100 μg/mL
  Growth temperature: 37°C
  Growth strain: DH5alpha
  Copy number: High Copy
Gene/Insert
  Gene/Insert name: ALK2
  Species: H. sapiens (human)
  Insert size (bp): 1500
  Mutation: K235R: kinase dead
  GenBank ID: NM_001105
  Entrez Gene: ACVR1 (a.k.a. ACTRI, ACVR1A, ACVRLK2, ALK2, FOP, SKR1, TSRI)
  Cloning method: Restriction Enzyme; 5′ cloning site SalI (destroyed during cloning); 3′ cloning site BamHI (not destroyed)
  Sequencing primers: 5′ CMV-F
Terms and licenses: Academic/Nonprofit Terms; Industry Terms
How to cite: pCMV5-ALK2 K235R was a gift from Jeff Wrana (Addgene plasmid # 11755 ; http://n2t.net/addgene:11755 ; RRID:Addgene_11755)
