[The description below was written by a language model from this plasmid's Addgene catalogue record.]
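Description:
pCMV5-ALK2 K235R is a mammalian expression plasmid built on the pCMV5 backbone (about 4.7 kb without insert) that carries a roughly 1.5 kb human ALK2 cDNA, the product of the ACVR1 gene. It is maintained as a high-copy plasmid in E. coli under ampicillin selection. The record gives no feature table, so the origin of replication, polyadenylation signal and any other backbone elements are not itemised. The backbone name and the listed CMV forward sequencing primer indicate that the insert sits downstream of a cytomegalovirus promoter, which drives strong constitutive transcription in transfected mammalian cells. The cDNA was inserted by restriction cloning, with the 5′ SalI site destroyed in the process and the 3′ BamHI site retained. No epitope tag, reporter or mammalian selection marker is recorded.

ALK2 is a type I serine/threonine kinase receptor of the TGF-β/BMP superfamily, and the associated publication characterises it as a BMP7 type I receptor that activates Smad1 signalling. The insert carries a K235R substitution, annotated in the record as kinase dead. Replacing a conserved lysine in a kinase domain with arginine is a standard way of abolishing catalytic activity while leaving the overall protein intact. The construct is therefore suited to transient overexpression as a catalytically inactive control alongside wild-type or activated receptor versions. It can help test whether ALK2 kinase activity is required for Smad1 phosphorylation and downstream BMP responses, although the record does not spell out specific applications.
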