>Addgene plasmid #11755 | pCMV5-ALK2 K235R | addgene partial sequence | sequence record 18441 | CMV-F 5'-CGCAAATGGGCGGTAGGCGTG-3'
GTGACCGTCAGAATTGATCTGGTACCACGCGTATCGATAAGCTTGCATGCCTGCAGGTCGAGTGTACAAT
GGTAGATGGAGTGATGATTCTTCCTGTGCTTATCATGATTGCTCTCCCCTCCCCTAGTATGGAAGATGAG
AAGCCCAAGGTCAACCCCAAACTCTACATGTGTGTGTGTGAAGGTCTCTCCTGCGGTAATGAGGACCACT
GTGAAGGCCAGCAGTGCTTTTCCTCACTGAGCATCAACGATGGCTTCCACGTCTACCAGAAAGGCTGCTT
CCAGGTTTATGAGCAGGGAAAGATGACCTGTAAGACCCCGCCGTCCCCTGGCCAAGCTGTGGAGTGCTGC
CAAGGGGACTGGTGTAACAGGAACATCACGGCCCAGCTGCCCACTAAAGGAAAATCCTTCCCTGGAACAC
AGAATTTCCACTTGGAGGTTGGCCTCATTATTCTCTCTGTAGTGTTCGCAGTATGTCTTTTAGCCTGCCT
GCTGGGAGTTGCTCTCCGAAAATTTAAAAGGCGCAACCAAGAACGCCTCAATCCCCGAGACGTGGAGTAT
GGCACTATCGAAGGGCTCATCACCACCAATGTTGGAGACAGCACTTTAGCAGATTTATTGGATCATTCGT
GTACATCANGAAGTGGCTCTGGTCTTCCTTTTCTGGTACAAAGAACAGTGGCTCGCCAGATTACA
